>Addgene plasmid #184875 | pJET-osr1-KI-donor | addgene full sequence | sequence record 366330 | Addgene NGS Result
ATTCGGCTGCAGGGGCGGCCTCGTGATACGCCTATTTTTATAGGTTAATGTCATGATAATAATGGTTTCT
TAGACGTCAGGTGGCACTTTTCGGGGAAATGTGCGCGGAACCCCTATTTGTTTATTTTTCTAAATACATT
CAAATATGTATCCGCTCATGAGACAATAACCCTGATAAATGCTTCAATAATATTGAAAAAGGAAGAGTAT
GAGTATTCAACATTTCCGTGTCGCCCTTATTCCCTTTTTTGCGGCATTTTGCCTTCCTGTTTTTGCTCAC
CCAGAAACGCTGGTGAAAGTAAAAGATGCTGAAGATCAGTTGGGTGCACGAGTGGGTTACATCGAACTGG
ATCTCAACAGCGGTAAGATCCTTGAGAGTTTTCGCCCCGAAGAACGTTTTCCAATGATGAGCACTTTTAA
AGTTCTGCTATGTGGCGCGGTATTATCCCGTATTGACGCCGGGCAAGAGCAACTCGGTCGCCGCATACAC
TATTCTCAGAATGACTTGGTTGAGTACTCACCAGTCACAGAAAAGCATCTTACGGATGGCATGACAGTAA
GAGAATTATGCAGTGCTGCCATAACCATGAGTGATAACACTGCGGCCAACTTACTTCTGACAACGATCGG
AGGACCGAAGGAGCTAACCGCTTTTTTGCACAACATGGGGGATCATGTAACTCGCCTTGATCGTTGGGAA
CCGGAGCTGAATGAAGCCATACCAAACGACGAGCGTGACACCACGATGCCTGTAGCAATGGCAACAACGT
TGCGCAAACTATTAACTGGCGAACTACTTACTCTAGCTTCCCGGCAACAATTAATAGACTGGATGGAGGC
GGATAAAGTTGCAGGACCACTTCTGCGCTCGGCCCTTCCGGCTGGCTGGTTTATTGCTGATAAATCTGGA
GCCGGTGAGCGTGGGTCTCGCGGTATCATTGCAGCACTGGGGCCAGATGGTAAGCCCTCCCGTATCGTAG
TTATCTACACGACGGGGAGTCAGGCAACTATGGATGAACGAAATAGACAGATCGCTGAGATAGGTGCCTC
ACTGATTAAGCATTGGTAACTGTCAGACCAAGTTTACTCATATATACTTTAGATTGATTTAAAACTTCAT
TTTTAATTTAAAAGGATCTAGGTGAAGATCCTTTTTGATAATCTCATGACCAAAATCCCTTAACGTGAGT
TTTCGTTCCACTGAGCGTCAGACCCCGTAGAAAAGATCAAAGGATCTTCTTGAGATCCTTTTTTTCTGCG
CGTAATCTGCTGCTTGCAAACAAAAAAACCACCGCTACCAGCGGTGGTTTGTTTGCCGGATCAAGAGCTA
CCAACTCTTTTTCCGAAGGTAACTGGCTTCAGCAGAGCGCAGATACCAAATACTGTTCTTCTAGTGTAGC
CGTAGTTAGGCCACCACTTCAAGAACTCTGTAGCACCGCCTACATACCTCGCTCTGCTAATCCTGTTACC
AGTGGCTGCTGCCAGTGGCGATAAGTCGTGTCTTACCGGGTTGGACTCAAGACGATAGTTACCGGATAAG
GCGCAGCGGTCGGGCTGAACGGGGGGTTCGTGCACACAGCCCAGCTTGGAGCGAACGACCTACACCGAAC
TGAGATACCTACAGCGTGAGCTATGAGAAAGCGCCACGCTTCCCGAAGGGAGAAAGGCGGACAGGTATCC
GGTAAGCGGCAGGGTCGGAACAGGAGAGCGCACGAGGGAGCTTCCAGGGGGAAACGCCTGGTATCTTTAT
AGTCCTGTCGGGTTTCGCCACCTCTGACTTGAGCGTCGATTTTTGTGATGCTCGTCAGGGGGGCGGAGCC
TATGGAAAAACGCCAGCAACGCGGCCTTTTTACGGTTCCTGGCCTTTTGCTGGCCTTTTGCTCACATGTT
CTTTCCTGCGTTATCCCCTGATTCTGTGGATAACCGTATTACCGCCTTTGAGTGAGCTGATACCGCTCGC
CGCAGCCGAACGACCGAGCGCAGCGAGTCAGTGAGCGAGGAAGCGGAAGAGCGCCCAATACGCAAACCGC
CTCTCCCCGCGCGTTGGCCGATTCATTAATGCAGCTGGCACGACAGGTTTCCCGACTGGAAAGCAATTGG
CAGTGAGCGCAACGCAATTAATGTGAGTTAGCTCACTCATTAGGCACCCCAGGCTTTACACTTTATGCTT
CCGGCTCGTATAATGTGTGGAATTATGAGCGGATAATAATTTCACACAGGAGGTTTAAACTTTAAACATG
TCAAAAGAGACGTCTTTTGTTAAGAATGCTGAGGAACTTGCAAAGCAAAAAATGGATGCTATTAACCCTG
AACTTTCTTCAAAATTTAAATTTTTAATAAAATTCCTGTCTCAGTTTCCTGAAGCTTGCTCTAAACCTCG
TTCAAAAAAAATGCAGAATAAAGTTGGTCAAGAGGAACATATTGAATATTTAGCTCGTAGTTTTCATGAG
AGTCGATTGCCAAGAAAACCCACGCCACCTACAACGGTTCCTGATGAGGTGGTTAGCATAGTTCTTAATA
TAAGTTTTAATATACAGCCTGAAAATCTTGAGAGAATAAAAGAAGAACATCGATTTTCCATGGCAGCTGA
GAATATTGTAGGAGATCTTCTAGAAAGATTTACGCCAGTCGACCACCTCTGGAACCGCAGCAGCCTCTGC
TGTTTCACCCCATAGCCTCAGCCATTTTTAGCGGACGGAGTGGAAATCCAAGTTGTATTTTACCATGAGA
TCTAACATAATCCATAGTTCATGGAATCAGTGATACCAGAACTGAGATCCTGAGATCAGCTGCTGTTCAT
CCTTGATACAAAAGTCCAAAAATGGTCTTCAGTTTGTTTTTTCTTTGCTCATGAAGTGGTCACTCTGACT
TCCCTTTAACTAACATGTTATCCATGAATGGACGTTGAGCAGAACATGTGATCTCGTGCACTGGAAGAAT
TTGCTGCGATCAGCACAGGTGGGTCAGCCACAGTGAAGGTGTTGACTTCACAGCAGCTGTGGGATGCCCT
AACCTGCTGCCTTTCTCCCTGCAGGTACATCCATTCCAAAGAGAAGCCCTTCAAATGTCAAGAGTGCGGA
AAAGGCTTCTGTCAGTCCAGAACACTGGCTGTCCACAAAACATTACACATGCAGGTCAAAGAGCTGAAGC
CAGCCAAGGTCAAGGCTACAAACTTCAGCCTGCTGAAGCAGGCTGGAGACGTGGAGGAGAACCCTGGACC
TATGTCCAATTTACTAACCGTACACCAAAATTTGCCTGCATTACCGGTCGATGCAACGAGTGATGAGGTT
CGCAAGAACCTGATGGACATGTTCAGGGATCGCCAGGCGTTTTCTGAGCATACCTGGAAAATGCTTCTGT
CCGTTTGCCGGTCGTGGGCGGCATGGTGCAAGTTGAATAACCGGAAATGGTTTCCCGCAGAACCTGAAGA
TGTTCGCGATTATCTTCTATATCTTCAGGCGCGCGGTCTGGCAGTAAAAACTATCCAGCAACATTTGGGC
CAGCTAAACATGCTTCATCGTCGGTCCGGGCTGCCACGACCAAGTGACAGCAATGCTGTTTCACTGGTTA
TGCGGCGGATCCGAAAAGAAAACGTTGATGCCGGTGAACGTGCAAAACAGGCTCTAGCGTTCGAACGCAC
TGATTTCGACCAGGTTCGTTCACTCATGGAAAATAGCGATCGCTGCCAGGATATACGTAATCTGGCATTT
CTGGGGATTGCTTATAACACCCTGTTACGTATAGCCGAAATTGCCAGGATCAGGGTTAAAGATATCTCAC
GTACTGACGGTGGGAGAATGTTAATCCATATTGGCAGAACGAAAACGCTGGTTAGCACCGCAGGTGTAGA
GAAGGCACTTAGCCTGGGGGTAACTAAACTGGTCGAGCGATGGATTTCCGTCTCTGGTGTAGCTGATGAT
CCGAATAACTACCTGTTTTGCCGGGTCAGAAAAAATGGTGTTGCCGCGCCATCTGCCACCAGCCAGCTAT
CAACTCGCGCCCTGGAAGGGATTTTTGAAGCAACTCATCGATTGATTTACGGCGCTAAGGATGACTCTGG
TCAGAGATACCTGGCCTGGTCTGGACACAGTGCCCGTGTCGGAGCCGCGCGAGATATGGCCCGCGCTGGA
GTTTCAATACCGGAGATCATGCAAGCTGGTGGCTGGACCAATGTAAATATTGTCATGAACTATATCCGTA
ACCTGGATAGTGAAACAGGGGCAATGGTGCGCCTGCTGGAAGATGGCGATCTCGAGCCATCTGCTGGAGA
CATGAGAGCTGCCAACCTTTGGCCAAGCCCGCTCATGATCAAACGCTCTAAGAAGAACAGCCTGGCCTTG
TCCCTGACGGCCGACCAGATGGTCAGTGCCTTGTTGGATGCTGAGCCCCCCATACTCTATTCCGAGTATG
ATCCTACCAGACCCTTCAGTGAAGCTTCGATGATGGGCTTACTGACCAACCTGGCAGACAGGGAGCTGGT
TCACATGATCAACTGGGCGAAGAGGGTGCCAGGCTTTGTGGATTTGACCCTCCATGATCAGGTCCACCTT
CTAGAATGTGCCTGGCTAGAGATCCTGATGATTGGTCTCGTCTGGCGCTCCATGGAGCACCCAGTGAAGC
TACTGTTTGCTCCTAACTTGCTCTTGGACAGGAACCAGGGAAAATGTGTAGAGGGCATGGTGGAGATCTT
CGACATGCTGCTGGCTACATCATCTCGGTTCCGCATGATGAATCTGCAGGGAGAGGAGTTTGTGTGCCTC
AAATCTATTATTTTGCTTAATTCTGGAGTGTACACATTTCTGTCCAGCACCCTGAAGTCTCTGGAAGAGA
AGGACCATATCCACCGAGTCCTGGACAAGATCACAGACACTTTGATCCACCTGATGGCCAAGGCAGGCCT
GACCCTGCAGCAGCAGCACCAGCGGCTGGCCCAGCTCCTCCTCATCCTCTCCCACATCAGGCACATGAGT
AACAAAGGCATGGAGCATCTGTACAGCATGAAGTGCAAGAACGTGGTGCCCCTCTATGACCTGCTGCTGG
AGGCGGCGGACGCCCACCGCCTACATGCGCCCACTAGCCGTGGAGGGGCATCCGTGGAGGAGACGGACCA
AAGCCACTTGGCCACTGCGGGCTCTACTTCATCGCATTCCTTGCAAAAGTATTACATCACGGGGGAGGCA
GAGGGTTTCCCTGCCACAGCTTGATAGGTTGATCACGCGGCAGGTTCCAAAAGCCAAAGCTAGCAAGGGC
GAATTCCAGCACACTGGCGGCCGTTACTAGAATGCAGTGAAAAAAATGCTTTATTTGTGAAATTTGTGAT
GCTATTGCTTTATTTGTAACCATTATAAGCTGCAATAAACAAGTTAACAACAACAATTGCATTCATTTTA
TGTTTCAGGTTCAGGGGGAGGTGTGGGAGGTTTTTTAAAGCAAGTAAAACCTCTACAAATGTGGTATGGC
TGATTATGATCCTCTAGATCAGATCTCTTGTTTATTGCAGCTTATAATGGTTACAAATAAAGCAATAGCA
TCACAAATTTCACAAATAAAGCATTTTTTTCACTGCATTCTAGTTGTGGTTTGTCCAAACTCATCAATGT
ATCTTATCATGTCTGGATCTACGTAATACGACTCACTATAGTTCTAGAGGCTCGAGAGGGGCCGCTTTAC
TTGTACAGCTCGTCCATGCCGAGAGTGATCCCGGCGGCGGTCACGAACTCCAGCAGGACCATGTGATCGC
GCTTCTCGTTGGGGTCTTTGCTCAGGGCGGACTGGGTGCTCAGGTAGTGGTTGTCGGGCAGCAGCACGGG
GCCGTCGCCGATGGGGGTGTTCTGCTGGTAGTGGTCGGCGAGCTGCACGCTGCCGTCCTCGATGTTGTGG
CGGATCTTGAAGTTCACCTTGATGCCGTTCTTCTGCTTGTCGGCCATGATATAGACGTTGTGGCTGTTGT
AGTTGTACTCCAGCTTGTGCCCCAGGATGTTGCCGTCCTCCTTGAAGTCGATGCCCTTCAGCTCGATGCG
GTTCACCAGGGTGTCGCCCTCGAACTTCACCTCGGCGCGGGTCTTGTAGTTGCCGTCGTCCTTGAAGAAG
ATGGTGCGCTCCTGGACGTAGCCTTCGGGCATGGCGGACTTGAAGAAGTCGTGCTGCTTCATGTGGTCGG
GGTAGCGGCTGAAGCACTGCACGCCGTAGGTCAGGGTGGTCACGAGGGTGGGCCAGGGCACGGGCAGCTT
GCCGGTGGTGCAGATGAACTTCAGGGTCAGCTTGCCGTAGGTGGCATCGCCCTCGCCCTCGCCGGACACG
CTGAACTTGTGGCCGTTTACGTCGCCGTCCAGCTCGACCAGGATGGGCACCACCCCGGTGAACAGCTCCT
CGCCCTTGCTCACCATGGTCACTGTCTGCTTTGCTGTTGGTCTGGGCTCCTGGGTCACTGGCTTACTAAT
GGAGTCTTTATGTATGAGGACTCTTATCAATTGTTCTTCTATAAAGGTCTGCAGTGTTTCTGTTCGTCCC
CTACATGGACACCCAGAGCCTCCTAAATACAGGAGCCCTGATAACTGCACAAGTGCTCAGATTCCAGCAG
GGTGGAAAATGAGATAAAGTGTGCAGATGGGGAGGGGGACGTGAATGAGAGATTTGAGGGATGAAAGGGA
TGGATGAACGCATTGAAAATAGCCCCTTTCACAAAATAATACCAGTAAATTGTCATATAATTAATGACCA
GACCTTTACCTGTAAATGATGTGATGTTCATATACAGAAGAATGCCAACAATTTACAGATGATTTTACAA
ATTCTTAATTTTCCTTTTCTAAATGGATTTGTTCACACATTATCTCTTCAAAGCAATTGAATTTTCTGGA
AAAGATTGGCTGTGTGTGTAAAAGGTGCTACTGAGGAATTTAATGTGACATGGAATGAAGCAAACAGCAG
CCTAAGACAGGATGGCAGGAAAAATGTCACATGTTTAAAATAAGAGTGAAACCAACGACCTGGACTTATA
GAGACTGTGTGTCCTTAGGCAAAGCTCTTGTACAAACAGTGCTTGTGACTGTGAAATTCGGGGTTTGCCT
GGATTGTGTTAAATGTGTGCTTGGATGTATCATAAAAAAGAATCGGTTCTCTGTATTTGACATTTTCTGT
AATTTATCTAAAGTTACAACTGGCTATGCCTGATTTTTATCACTATTGAATCAATCATTTTAAAGAATGT
TAAGTCTGCTGATTTGGAGAGCTCATTTACATTTATTTTGAATGTCTCTTATTTAACACAACTGATTTAA
GCTTTGTCAAGCGACCGGGACACTGGAAAAACACGACCAAAGATGACCCAAAGAACAGCCAAAGACTTTT
CCTTCTCGGGAGGCAAACATTCCTCAAGGATGAAATATTCCACCGGCCACGTCTTAAAGAAAAAACAGAA
TCAGCCTCAGTGCTTGTTATCAAAGCCTGACTTGGCAGAGAAGCCGGTGGATGTGTGGAATGTGAAATGG
ACCTTGAAAAACCCCTGTGGAGCACTTTTTTGCCGTTCCGGCTGCTGCGGTTCCAGAGGTGGAGTGAGGG
TACCAAGCTTGATGCATAGCTTGATCTTGCTGAAAAACTCGAGCCATCCGGAAGATCTGGCGGCCGCTCT
CCCTATAGTGAGTCGTATTACGCCGGATGGATATGGTGTTCAGGCACAAGTGTTAAAGCAGTTGATTTTA
TTCACTATGATGAAAAAAACAATGAATGGAACCTGCTCCAAGTTAAAAATAGAGATAATACCGAAAACTC
ATCGAGTAGTAAGATTAGAGATAATACAACAATAAAAAAATGGTTTAGAACTTACTCACAGCGTGATGCT
ACTAATTGGGACAATTTTCCAGATGAAGTATCATCTAAGAATTTAAATGAAGAAGACTTCAGAGCTTTTG
TTAAAAATTATTTGGCAAAAATAATATA
Features (pLannotate 1.2.2; 16 found; start..end, strand, type, name):
    104..208     +  promoter       AmpR promoter: bla
    209..1069    +  CDS            AmpR: β-lactamase; bla; confers resistance to ampicillin, carbenicillin, and related antibiotics
   1240..1828    +  rep_origin     ori: high-copy-number ColE1/pMB1/pBR322/pUC origin of replication
   2011..2094    +  CDS            lacI (fragment): lac repressor; lacI; The lac repressor binds to the lac operator to inhibit transcription in E. coli. This inhibition can be relieved by adding lactose or isopropyl-β-D-thiogalactopyranoside (IPTG).
   2119..2140    +  protein_bind   CAP binding site: CAP binding activates transcription in the presence of cAMP. E. coli catabolite activator protein
   2155..2185    +  promoter       lac UV5 promoter: E. coli lac promoter with an "up" mutation
   2238..2621    +  CDS            eco47IR (fragment): T2E7_ECOLX - Protein predicted: Swiss-Prot protein existence level 4. Recognizes the double-stranded sequence GGWCC and cleaves after G-1. From Escherichia coli.
   3051..3128    +  CDS            ZG8_XENLA (fragment): Protein inferred from homology: Swiss-Prot protein existence level 3. May be involved in transcriptional regulation. From Xenopus laevis (African clawed frog).
   3222..4250    +  CDS            cre: RECR_BPP1 - Experimental evidence at protein level: Swiss-Prot protein existence level 1. Catalyzes site-specific recombination between two 34-base- pair LOXP sites. Its role is to maintain the phage genome as a monomeric unit-copy plasmid in the lysogenic state. From Escherichia phage P1 (Bacteriophage P1).
   4263..5198    +  CDS            ERT2: mutated ligand-binding domain of the human estrogen receptor (Feil et al., 1997)
   5284..5365    -  polyA_signal   SV40 poly(A) signal: SV40 polyadenylation signal
   5388..5471    -  CDS            large T antigen (fragment): large T antigen from SV40 (simian virus 40)
   5487..5619    +  polyA_signal   SV40 poly(A) signal: SV40 polyadenylation signal
   5624..5641    +  promoter       T7 promoter (fragment): promoter for bacteriophage T7 RNA polymerase
   5667..6386    -  CDS            EGFP: the original enhanced GFP (Yang et al., 1996) mammalian codon-optimized
   7632..7650    -  promoter       T7 promoter: promoter for bacteriophage T7 RNA polymerase
