[The description below was written by a language model from this plasmid's Addgene catalogue record and pLannotate feature annotations shown in this document.]
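Description:
pJET-osr1-KI-donor is a bacterial cloning plasmid built on the pJET1.2/blunt backbone. It serves as the repair template for CRISPR/Cas9-mediated homology-directed knock-in at the osr1 (odd-skipped related transcription factor 1) locus of medaka, Oryzias latipes. It is propagated in E. coli at high copy from a ColE1/pUC-type origin and selected with ampicillin through the bla gene. The annotated lac UV5 promoter and the truncated eco47IR fragment are remnants of the pJET positive-selection system, in which a lethal restriction enzyme gene is interrupted by the cloned insert. A T7 promoter from the backbone flanks the cloning site.

The payload was assembled by Gibson cloning. A 487 bp 5' homology arm and a 224 bp 3' homology arm from osr1 bracket the cassette. The short zinc-finger protein match annotated just upstream of Cre probably reflects osr1 coding sequence in the 5' arm. That arm is followed by p2a-CreERT2, in which Cre recombinase is fused to the mutated oestrogen receptor ligand-binding domain ERT2. The 2A peptide should allow CreERT2 to be co-translated with the endogenous Osr1 protein and released from it, consistent with the associated publication's description of the knock-in as non-disruptive. Cre activity would then follow osr1 expression and depend on tamoxifen.

SV40 polyadenylation signals follow the CreERT2 unit. A second unit lies in the opposite orientation and consists of EGFP, which the catalogue fields pair with the zebrafish cmlc2 (myosin light chain 2) promoter. The promoter itself was not picked up in the feature table. Such a heart-specific reporter typically serves as a visible marker for identifying carriers of the integrated cassette. According to the associated publication, the resulting line was used for fate tracing of osteoblast progenitors during repair of vertebral lesions in medaka.
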