Addgene plasmid #184875: pJET-osr1-KI-donor
Purpose: Donor template for knock-in of p2a-CreERT2 into the medaka osr1 locus via CRISPR/Cas9-mediated homology directed repair
Depositing lab: Christoph Winkler. Depositing organization: National University of Singapore. Publication: A novel non-disruptive and efficient knock-in allows fate tracing of resident osteoblast progenitors during repair of vertebral lesions in medaka. Hui TW, Winkler C. Development. 2022 May 20. pii: 275483. doi: 10.1242/dev.200238. PubMed 35593425.
Backbone
  Vector backbone: pJET1.2/blunt
  Backbone manufacturer: ThermoFisher Scientific
  Backbone size w/o insert (bp): 2974
  Total vector size (bp): 7956
  Vector type: Cre/Lox, CRISPR
Growth in bacteria
  Bacterial resistance: Ampicillin, 100 μg/mL
  Growth temperature: 37°C
  Growth strain: DH5alpha
  Copy number: High Copy
Gene/Insert 1
  Gene/Insert name: Odd-Skipped Related Transcription Factor 1 5' homology arm (alt name: Osr1 5' homology arm)
  Species: Oryzias latipes
  Insert size (bp): 487
  GenBank ID: XM_004082142.4
  Cloning method: Gibson Cloning
  Sequencing primers: 5′ AGAACATCGATTTTCCATGGCAG; 3′ CGGACAGAAGCATTTTCCAG
Gene/Insert 2
  Gene/Insert name: Odd-Skipped Related Transcription Factor 1 3' homology arm (alt name: Osr1 3' homology arm)
  Species: Oryzias latipes
  Insert size (bp): 224
  GenBank ID: XM_004082142.4
  Cloning method: Gibson Cloning
  Sequencing primers: 5′ CAACTGGCTATGCCTGATTTT; 3′ CGACTCACTATAGGGAGAGCGGC
Gene/Insert 3
  Gene/Insert name: p2a-CreERT2
  Species: Synthetic
  Insert size (bp): 2040
  Cloning method: Gibson Cloning
  Sequencing primers: 5′ TCCAAAGAGAAGCCCTTCAA; 3′ CTAGTAACGGCCGCCAGTGT
Gene/Insert 4
  Gene/Insert name: Myosin light chain 2 promoter (alt name: Cmlc2 promoter)
  Species: D. rerio (zebrafish)
  Insert size (bp): 899
  Cloning method: Gibson Cloning
  Sequencing primers: 5′ GTCGCCGTCCAGCTCGACCA; 3′ CCTCCCGAGAAGGAAAAGTC
Gene/Insert 5
  Gene/Insert name: EGFP
  Species: Synthetic
  Insert size (bp): 718
  Cloning method: Gibson Cloning
  Sequencing primers: 5′ TCTGGATCTACGTAATACGACTCA; 3′ TGCTGGAATCTGAGCACTTG
Terms and licenses: Academic/Nonprofit Terms; Industry Terms: Not Available to Industry
How to cite: pJET-osr1-KI-donor was a gift from Christoph Winkler (Addgene plasmid # 184875 ; http://n2t.net/addgene:184875 ; RRID:Addgene_184875)
